>Addgene plasmid #36120 | pCX4-EGFP | addgene partial sequence | sequence record 46468 | pBMN-5
CCATCCTCTAGACTGCCGGATCCACCGGTCGCCACCATGGTGAGCAAGGGCGAGGAGCTGTTCACCGGGG
TGGTGCCCATCCTGGTCGAGCTGGACGGCGACGTAAACGGCCACAAGTTCAGCGTGTCCGGCGAGGGCGA
GGGCGATGCCACCTACGGCAAGCTGACCCTGAAGTTCATCTGCACCACCGGCAAGCTGCCCGTGCCCTGG
CCCACCCTCGTGACCACCCTGACCTACGGCGTGCAGTGCTTCAGCCGCTACCCCGACCACATGAAGCAGC
ACGACTTCTTCAAGTCCGCCATGCCCGAAGGCTACGTCCAGGAGCGCACCATCTTCTTCAAGGACGACGG
CAACTACAAGACCCGCGCCGAGGTGAAGTTCGAGGGCGACACCCTGGTGAACCGCATCGAGCTGAAGGGC
ATCGACTTCAAGGAGGACGGCAACATCCTGGGGCACAAGCTGGAGTACAACTACAACAGCCACAACGTCT
ATATCATGGCCGACAAGCAGAAGAACGGCATCAAGGTGAACTTCAAGATCCGCCACAACATCGAGGACGG
CAGCGTGCAGCTCGCCGACCACTACCAGCAGAACACCCCCATCGGCGACGGCCCCGTGCT
