>Addgene plasmid #36120 | pCX4-EGFP | addgene partial sequence | sequence record 46469 | IRES-F 5'-TGGCTCTCCTCAAGCGTATT-3'
TACCCCATTGTATGGGATCTGATCTGGGGCCTCGGTGCACATGCTTTACATGTGTTTAGTCGAGGTTAAA
AAAACGTCTAGGCCCCCCGAACCACGGGGACGTGGTTTTCCTTTGAAAAACACGATAATACCATGGTCAT
GAAAACATTTAACATTTCTCAACAAGATCTAGAATTAGTAGAAGTAGCGACAGAGAAGATTACAATGCTT
TATGAGGATAATAAACATCATGTGGGAGCGGCAATTCGTACGAAAACAGGAGAAATCATTTCGGCAGTAC
ATATTGAAGCGTATATAGGACGAGTAACTGTTTGTGCAGAAGCCATTGCGATTGGTAGTGCAGTTTCGAA
TGGACAAAAGGATTTTGACACGATTGTAGCTGTTAGACACCCTTATTCTGACGAAGTAGATAGAAGTATT
CGAGTGGTAAGTCCTTGTGGTATGTGTAGGGAGTTGATTTCAGACTATGCACCAGATTGTTTTGTGTTAA
TAGAAATGAATGGCAAGTTAGTCAAAACTACGATTGAAGAACTCATTCCACTCAAATATACCCGAAATTA
AAAGTCGATCGACGATAAAATAAAAGATTTTATTTAGTCTCCAGAAAAAGGGGGGAATGAAAGACCCCAC
CTGTAGGTTTGGCAAGCTAGCTTAAGTAACGCCATTTTGCAAGGCATGGAAAAATACATAACTGAGAATA
GAGAAGTTCA
