[The description below was written by a language model from this plasmid's Addgene catalogue record.]
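Description:
pCX4-EGFP is a retroviral expression vector built on the pCX4bsr backbone and carrying enhanced green fluorescent protein (eGFP) as its insert. In bacteria it is maintained under ampicillin selection. For mammalian cells the record lists blasticidin as the selectable marker, consistent with the "bsr" (blasticidin S resistance) designation of the parent backbone. As a retroviral vector, it would be expected to supply a transfer genome flanked by long terminal repeats with a packaging signal. When the viral structural and enzymatic proteins are provided in trans by a packaging cell line or helper plasmids, this RNA genome is encapsidated into particles, reverse transcribed in target cells and stably integrated into the host chromosome. No feature table accompanies the record, however, so the specific LTRs, the packaging signal, the bacterial origin of replication, the promoter driving eGFP and the way the blasticidin marker is expressed relative to the reporter are not stated. The cloning method, plasmid copy number and sequencing primers are also recorded as unknown.

The payload is a plain fluorescent reporter with no fusion partner or tag indicated. The construct is therefore most naturally used to mark transduced cells, to gauge retroviral transduction efficiency, or as a control alongside other vectors of the same family. The associated publication concerns modelling sporadic and familial Alzheimer's disease with induced pluripotent stem cells, which suggests the vector played a reporter or control role in retroviral reprogramming work, although the record does not spell out its exact role there.
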