Addgene plasmid #36120: pCX4-EGFP
Depositing lab: Larry Goldstein. Depositing organization: University of California, San Diego (UCSD). Publication: Probing sporadic and familial Alzheimer's disease using induced pluripotent stem cells. Israel MA, Yuan SH, Bardy C, Reyna SM, Mu Y, Herrera C, Hefferan MP, Van Gorp S, Nazor KL, Boscolo FS, Carson CT, Laurent LC, Marsala M, Gage FH, Remes AM, Koo EH, Goldstein LS. Nature. 2012 Jan 25;482(7384):216-20. doi: 10.1038/nature10821. PubMed 22278060.
Backbone
  Vector backbone: pCX4bsr
  Vector type: Retroviral
  Selectable markers: Blasticidin
Growth in bacteria
  Bacterial resistance: Ampicillin, 100 μg/mL
  Growth temperature: 37°C
  Growth strain: DH5alpha
  Copy number: Unknown
Gene/Insert
  Gene/Insert name: eGFP
  Entrez Gene: eGFP (a.k.a. pPRS3a_01)
  Cloning method: Unknown
  Sequencing primers: 5′ unknown; 3′ unknown
Terms and licenses: Academic/Nonprofit Terms; Industry Terms: Not Available to Industry
How to cite: pCX4-EGFP was a gift from Larry Goldstein (Addgene plasmid # 36120 ; http://n2t.net/addgene:36120 ; RRID:Addgene_36120)
